>Addgene plasmid #20415 | pWZL Neo Myr Flag NADK | addgene partial sequence | sequence record 26237 | 20415 with pWZL-Fwd
CTCCTTCTCTAGGCGCCGGCCGGATCCAGAATTCGCCACCATGGGGTCTTCAAAATCTAAACCAAAGGAC
CCCAGCCAGCGCCGGCGCAGGATCCGAGGTTACCTTGACTACAAAGACGATGACGACAAGCAATTGACAA
GTTTGTACAAAAAAGTTGGCATGGAAATGGAACAAGAAAAAATGACCATGAATAAGGAATTGAGTCCAGA
CGCGGCTGCTTACTGCTGCTCGGCCTGCCACGGCGATGAGACCTGGAGTTACAACCACCCCATCCGGGGC
CGGGCCAAGTCTCGCAGCCTGTCTGCCTCGCCCGCCCTGGGGAGCACCAAGGAGTTCAGGAGGACACGCT
CTCTTCATGGGCCATGCCCGGTGACCACTTTTGGACCAAAGGCCTGTGTGCTGCAGAACCCCCAGACCAT
CATGCACATTCAGGACCCCGCGAGCCAGCGGCTGACGTGGAACAAGTCCCCAAAGAGCGTCCTTGTCATC
AAGAAGATGAGAGATGCCAGCCTACTGCAGCCGTTCAAGGAGCTCTGCACGCACCTCATGGAGGAGAACA
TGATCGTGTATGTGGAAAAGAAAGTGCTAGAAGACCCTGCCATCGCCAGCGATGAAAGCTTTGGGGCAGT
GAAGAAGAAATTCTGTACCTTTTCGAGAAGATTATGATGACATTTCCAATCAGATAGACTTCATCATCTG
C
