[The description below was written by a language model from this plasmid's Addgene catalogue record.]
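Description:
pWZL Neo Myr Flag NADK is a retroviral mammalian expression plasmid built on the Gateway-compatible pWZL-Neo-Myr-Flag-DEST backbone. It is propagated in bacteria under ampicillin selection, and a recombination-deficient strain is recommended, reflecting the tendency of the repeated retroviral sequences in such vectors to rearrange. In mammalian cells, transduced or transfected populations are selected with G418 through the neomycin resistance marker. The record does not list the individual regulatory elements or provide a feature table, so the promoter driving the insert, the arrangement of the neomycin cassette and the plasmid's copy number are not stated here.

The payload is the human NADK open reading frame, encoding NAD kinase. The ORF was first cloned into a Gateway entry vector and then transferred by an LR recombination reaction into the destination vector, so that it is fused in frame to two backbone-encoded N-terminal elements: a myristoylation signal and a Flag epitope. The myristoylation sequence directs lipid modification and membrane targeting of the fusion protein, a strategy commonly used to promote constitutive activation of kinases, while the Flag tag allows detection or immunoprecipitation with anti-Flag antibodies.

The construct is one member of a library of myristoylated, Flag-tagged kinase clones assembled for gain-of-function screening in a study of breast cancer oncogenes. It is suited to packaging into retrovirus for stable expression of membrane-targeted NADK in target cells. The depositors note that the identity of the gene has been verified but that the insert has not been fully sequenced, so minor mutations cannot be excluded.
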