Addgene plasmid #20415: pWZL Neo Myr Flag NADK
Depositing lab: William Hahn & Jean Zhao. Depositing organization: Dana-Farber Cancer Institute. Publication: Integrative Genomic Approaches Identify IKBKE as a Breast Cancer Oncogene (Kinase Library Clones). Boehm JS, Zhao JJ, Yao J, Kim SY, Firestein R, Dunn IF, Sjostrom SK, Garraway LA, Weremowicz S, Richardson AL, Greulich H, Stewart CJ, Mulvey LA, Shen RR, Ambrogio L, Hirozane-Kishikawa T, Hill DE, Vidal M, Meyerson M, Grenier JK, Hinkle G, Root DE, Roberts TM, Lander ES, Polyak K, Hahn WC. Cell. 2007 Jun 15. 129(6):1065-1079. 10.1016/j.cell.2007.03.052 PubMed 17574021.
Backbone
  Vector backbone: pWZL-Neo-Myr-Flag-DEST
  Backbone manufacturer: William Hahn Lab (available at Addgene, #15300)
  Vector type: Mammalian Expression, Retroviral
  Selectable markers: Neomycin (select with G418)
Growth in bacteria
  Bacterial resistance: Ampicillin, 100 μg/mL
  Growth temperature: 37°C
  Growth strain: Stbl3
  Growth instructions: Stbl3 cells to prevent recombination.
  Copy number: Unknown
Gene/Insert
  Gene/Insert name: NADK (alt name: NAD kinase)
  Species: H. sapiens (human)
  Entrez Gene: NADK (a.k.a. RP1-283E3.6, dJ283E3.1)
  Tag / fusion protein: Myr (N terminal on backbone); Flag (N terminal on backbone)
  Cloning method: Gateway Cloning
  Sequencing primers: 5′ pWZL-Fwd (GAA CCT CCT CGT TCG ACC); 3′ pWZL-Rev (TTC CGG GCC CTC ACA TTG)
Resource information
  A portion of this plasmid was derived from a plasmid made by: 3-A10
Terms and licenses: Academic/Nonprofit Terms; Industry Terms: Not Available to Industry
Depositor comments: ORFs were cloned into Gateway compatible pEntry vectors. An LR recombination reaction was performed to move the ORF to pWZL-Neo-Myr-Flag DEST such that the ORF would have 5' myristoylation and flag tags. This plasmid is part of a kinase library, and the gene has been verified, but has not been fully sequenced for minor mutations. Please see the following link for plasmids from this article that are not part of the kinase library http://www.addgene.org/pubmed/17574021
How to cite: pWZL Neo Myr Flag NADK was a gift from William Hahn & Jean Zhao (Addgene plasmid # 20415 ; http://n2t.net/addgene:20415 ; RRID:Addgene_20415)
